Addgene plasmid #98378: TLK1_pLX307
Purpose: Lentiviral expression of TLK1
Depositing lab: William Hahn & Sefi Rosenbluh. Depositing organization: Monash University. Publication: Genetic and Proteomic Interrogation of Lower Confidence Candidate Genes Reveals Signaling Networks in beta-Catenin-Active Cancers. Rosenbluh J, Mercer J, Shrestha Y, Oliver R, Tamayo P, Doench JG, Tirosh I, Piccioni F, Hartenian E, Horn H, Fagbami L, Root DE, Jaffe J, Lage K, Boehm JS, Hahn WC. Cell Syst. 2016 Sep 28;3(3):302-316.e4. doi: 10.1016/j.cels.2016.09.001. PubMed 27684187.
Backbone
  Vector backbone: pLX307
  Backbone manufacturer: David Root (Addgene plasmid # 41392)
  Vector type: Mammalian Expression, Lentiviral
  Selectable markers: Puromycin
Growth in bacteria
  Bacterial resistance: Ampicillin, 100 μg/mL
  Growth temperature: 37°C
  Growth strain: NEB Stable
  Copy number: High Copy
Gene/Insert
  Gene/Insert name: TLK1
  Species: H. sapiens (human)
  Entrez Gene: TLK1 (a.k.a. PKU-beta)
  Promoter: E1Fa
  Tag / fusion protein: V5 (C terminal on backbone)
  Cloning method: Gateway Cloning
  Sequencing primers: 5′ TTCTTCCATTTCAGGTGTCGTGAG; 3′ GTGGATACGCTGCTTTAATGCCTT
Terms and licenses: Academic/Nonprofit Terms; Industry Terms: Not Available to Industry
How to cite: TLK1_pLX307 was a gift from William Hahn & Sefi Rosenbluh (Addgene plasmid # 98378 ; http://n2t.net/addgene:98378 ; RRID:Addgene_98378)
