[The description below was written by a language model from this plasmid's Addgene catalogue record and pLannotate feature annotations shown in this document.]
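Description:
TLK1_pLX307 is a lentiviral mammalian expression plasmid carrying the human TLK1 (tousled-like kinase 1, also known as PKU-beta) open reading frame in the pLX307 Gateway destination backbone. It is maintained in E. coli through a high-copy ColE1/pUC-type origin and selected with ampicillin via the bla gene. An f1 origin and remnants of a lac/T7/T3 cloning region are also present in the bacterial portion.

The transfer cassette has a third-generation, self-inactivating layout. An RSV promoter drives a truncated HIV-1 5' LTR, followed by the Ψ packaging signal with a partial gag sequence, the Rev response element and a cPPT/CTS, and the cassette ends in a ΔU3 3' LTR with a downstream SV40 polyadenylation signal. Within the provirus, an SV40 early promoter expresses puromycin N-acetyltransferase for selection of transduced cells. A separate EF-1α promoter (listed as "E1Fa" in the catalogue entry) drives TLK1. The ORF is flanked by attB1 and attB2 sites left by Gateway recombination and appears to read through attB2 into a backbone-encoded C-terminal V5 epitope tag, which allows detection with anti-V5 antibodies. A WPRE downstream enhances transcript expression.

Two full sequences are recorded, and their annotations are otherwise identical. The repository's sequencing result is 60 nt longer than the depositor's sequence, and the difference lies between the V5 tag and the WPRE, where a short U6 promoter fragment is annotated only in the former. The stated purpose is lentiviral expression of TLK1, and the associated publication concerns candidate genes and signaling networks in β-catenin-active cancers.
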