Features (pLannotate 1.2.2; 33 found; start..end, strand, type, name):
     25..91      +  CDS            small t antigen (fragment): SV40 (simian virus 40) small t antigen
     98..1276    +  promoter       EF-1α promoter: strong constitutive promoter for human elongation factor EF-1α
   1297..1314    +  protein_bind   attB1 (fragment): mutant version of attB; core recombination site for the Gateway® BP reaction BP Clonase™
   1320..3617    +  CDS            TLK1: TLK1_HUMAN - Also known as KIAA0137. Experimental evidence at protein level: Swiss-Prot protein existence level 1. Rapidly and transiently inhibited by phosphorylation following the generation of DNA double-stranded breaks during S-phase. This is cell cycle checkpoint and ATM-pathway dependent and appears to regulate processes involved in chromatin assembly. Isoform 3 phosphorylates and enhances the stability of the t-SNARE SNAP23, augmenting its assembly with syntaxin. Isoform 3 protects the cells from the ionizing radiation by facilitating the repair of DSBs. In vitro, phosphorylates histone
   3620..3643    -  protein_bind   attB2: mutant version of attB; recombination site for the Gateway® BP reaction BP Clonase™
   3651..3692    +  CDS            V5 tag: epitope tag from simian virus 5
   3743..4331    +  misc_feature   WPRE: woodchuck hepatitis virus posttranscriptional regulatory element
   4382..4401    +  misc_feature   cPPT/CTS (fragment): central polypurine tract and central termination sequence of HIV-1
   4403..4636    +  LTR            3' LTR (ΔU3): self-inactivating 3' long terminal repeat (LTR) from HIV-1
   4714..4835    +  polyA_signal   SV40 poly(A) signal: SV40 polyadenylation signal
   4875..5010    +  rep_origin     SV40 ori: SV40 origin of replication
   5031..5049    -  promoter       T7 promoter: promoter for bacteriophage T7 RNA polymerase
   5057..5212    +  CDS            lacZα (fragment): LacZα fragment of β-galactosidase; lacZ fragment
   5217..5645    +  rep_origin     f1 ori (sequence partly withheld): f1 bacteriophage origin of replication; arrow indicates direction of (+) strand synthesis
   5698..5802    +  promoter       AmpR promoter: bla
   5803..6663    +  CDS            AmpR: β-lactamase; bla; confers resistance to ampicillin, carbenicillin, and related antibiotics
   6834..7422    +  rep_origin     ori: high-copy-number ColE1/pMB1/pBR322/pUC origin of replication
   7605..7697    +  CDS            lacI (fragment): lac repressor; lacI; The lac repressor binds to the lac operator to inhibit transcription in E. coli. This inhibition can be relieved by adding lactose or isopropyl-β-D-thiogalactopyranoside (IPTG).
   7710..7731    +  protein_bind   CAP binding site: CAP binding activates transcription in the presence of cAMP. E. coli catabolite activator protein
   7746..7776    +  promoter       lac promoter: promoter for the E. coli lac operon
   7780..7802    +  protein_bind   lac operator (fragment): The lac repressor binds to the lac operator to inhibit transcription in E. coli. This inhibition can be relieved by adding lactose or isopropyl-β-D-thiogalactopyranoside (IPTG). lac repressor encoded by lacI
   7845..7863    +  promoter       T3 promoter: promoter for bacteriophage T3 RNA polymerase
   7891..8117    +  promoter       RSV promoter: Rous sarcoma virus enhancer/promoter
   8118..8298    +  LTR            5' LTR (truncated): truncated 5' long terminal repeat (LTR) from HIV-1
   8345..8470    +  misc_feature   HIV-1 Ψ: packaging signal of human immunodeficiency virus type 1
   8454..8817    +  CDS            HIV-1 gag (fragment): gag protein from human immunodeficiency virus 1; gag
   8963..9196    +  misc_feature   RRE: The Rev response element (RRE) of HIV-1 allows for Rev-dependent mRNA export from the nucleus to the cytoplasm.
   9573..9599    +  CDS            Rev (fragment): human immunodeficiency virus 1 (HIV-1) Rev protein; rev; enhances nuclear export of unspliced and incompletely spliced viral mRNAs
   9606..9629    +  promoter       SV40 promoter (fragment): SV40 early promoter
   9630..9701    +  promoter       SV40 promoter (fragment): SV40 enhancer and early promoter
   9725..9860    +  rep_origin     SV40 ori: SV40 origin of replication
   9906..10502   +  CDS            PuroR (fragment): puromycin N-acetyltransferase; pac from Streptomyces; confers resistance to puromycin
  10551..10668   +  misc_feature   cPPT/CTS: central polypurine tract and central termination sequence of HIV-1
>Addgene plasmid #98378 | TLK1_pLX307 | depositor full sequence | sequence record 180283 | Full Sequence
GGCTCGAGGCCTGCAGGTGCAAAGATGGATAAAGTTTTAAACAGAGAGGAATCTTTGCAGCTAATGGACC
TTCTAGGTCTTGAAAGGAGTGGGAATTGGCTCCGGTGCCCGTCAGTGGGCAGAGCGCACATCGCCCACAG
TCCCCGAGAAGTTGGGGGGAGGGGTCGGCAATTGAACCGGTGCCTAGAGAAGGTGGCGCGGGGTAAACTG
GGAAAGTGATGTCGTGTACTGGCTCCGCCTTTTTCCCGAGGGTGGGGGAGAACCGTATATAAGTGCAGTA
GTCGCCGTGAACGTTCTTTTTCGCAACGGGTTTGCCGCCAGAACACAGGTAAGTGCCGTGTGTGGTTCCC
GCGGGCCTGGCCTCTTTACGGGTTATGGCCCTTGCGTGCCTTGAATTACTTCCACCTGGCTGCAGTACGT
GATTCTTGATCCCGAGCTTCGGGTTGGAAGTGGGTGGGAGAGTTCGAGGCCTTGCGCTTAAGGAGCCCCT
TCGCCTCGTGCTTGAGTTGAGGCCTGGCCTGGGCGCTGGGGCCGCCGCGTGCGAATCTGGTGGCACCTTC
GCGCCTGTCTCGCTGCTTTCGATAAGTCTCTAGCCATTTAAAATTTTTGATGACCTGCTGCGACGCTTTT
TTTCTGGCAAGATAGTCTTGTAAATGCGGGCCAAGATCTGCACACTGGTATTTCGGTTTTTGGGGCCGCG
GGCGGCGACGGGGCCCGTGCGTCCCAGCGCACATGTTCGGCGAGGCGGGGCCTGCGAGCGCGGCCACCGA
GAATCGGACGGGGGTAGTCTCAAGCTGGCCGGCCTGCTCTGGTGCCTGGCCTCGCGCCGCCGTGTATCGC
CCCGCCCTGGGCGGCAAGGCTGGCCCGGTCGGCACCAGTTGCGTGAGCGGAAAGATGGCCGCTTCCCGGC
CCTGCTGCAGGGAGCTCAAAATGGAGGACGCGGCGCTCGGGAGAGCGGGCGGGTGAGTCACCCACACAAA
GGAAAAGGGCCTTTCCGTCCTCAGCCGTCGCTTCATGTGACTCCACGGAGTACCGGGCGCCGTCCAGGCA
CCTCGATTAGTTCTCGAGCTTTTGGAGTACGTCGTCTTTAGGTTGGGGGGAGGGGTTTTATGCGATGGAG
TTTCCCCACACTGAGTGGGTGGAGACTGAAGTTAGGCCAGCTTGGCACTTGATGTAATTCTCCTTGGAAT
TTGCCCTTTTTGAGTTTGGATCTTGGTTCATTCTCAAGCCTCAGACAGTGGTTCAAAGTTTTTTTCTTCC
ATTTCAGGTGTCGTGAGGCTAGCATCGATTGATCAACAAGTTTGTACAAAAAAGTTGGCATGAGTGTCCA
AAGTAGCAGTGGAAGTTTGGAGGGGCCGCCATCTTGGTCCCAGCTCTCCACGTCTCCAACCCCGGGCTCG
GCGGCGGCGGCCAGGTCCCTGCTGAATCACACGCCGCCATCCGGGAGGCCCAGGGAAGGTGCAATGGATG
AGCTTCATAGTCTGGATCCAAGAAGGCAAGAGTTATTGGAAGCTAGATTTACTGGAGTTGCAAGTGGGAG
CACTGGAAGTACGGGCAGTTGCAGTGTTGGAGCTAAAGCCTCAACAAATAACGAAAGCTCTAATCACAGT
TTTGGAAGCTTGGGATCTTTAAGTGACAAAGAATCAGAGACACCGGAGAAGAAACAATCGGAATCATCCA
GGGGAAGAAAGAGAAAAGCAGAAAACCAGAATGAAAGTAGTCAGGGAAAAAGTATTGGGGGACGTGGCCA
CAAAATTAGCGACTATTTTGAATACCAGGGTGGAAATGGCTCAAGTCCAGTAAGAGGCATACCTCCTGCA
ATCCGTTCTCCTCAAAATTCACATTCACATTCCACTCCTTCCTCATCTGTTCGACCGAATAGCCCTTCTC
CTACTGCATTAGCATTTGGGGACCACCCTATTGTACAACCAAAGCAATTATCCTTTAAAATTATTCAGAC
TGATCTCACAATGCTGAAATTAGCAGCATTAGAAAGTAATAAAATCCAGGACCTGGAAAAGAAGGAGGGA
CGTATAGATGATTTGCTCAGGGCTAACTGTGATCTCAGACGGCAAATAGATGAACAACAAAAATTACTTG
AAAAATACAAAGAACGATTAAATAAGTGCATATCAATGAGCAAGAAACTTCTTATTGAAAAGAGTACACA
AGAAAAGCTGTCAAGCAGAGAGAAGAGTATGCAAGATCGATTACGCCTCGGGCACTTTACAACAGTTAGA
CATGGCGCTTCATTTACTGAACAATGGACAGATGGTTTTGCATTTCAGAATCTTGTGAAGCAACAAGAAT
GGGTGAATCAGCAAAGGGAAGATATTGAAAGGCAAAGGAAACTTCTAGCCAAACGCAAACCTCCCACAGC
TAATAATTCTCAGGCACCCTCTACCAATTCTGAACCAAAACAAAGGAAAAACAAAGCAGTCAATGGAGCA
GAGAATGATCCCTTTGTTAGACCAAATTTACCACAACTGTTGACTTTGGCAGAATATCATGAACAGGAAG
AAATTTTCAAACTTAGACTAGGACATCTCAAAAAGGAAGAGGCAGAAATCCAGGCAGAACTTGAACGTTT
GGAAAGAGTCAGAAATCTTCACATACGTGAGCTGAAAAGAATAAACAATGAAGATAATTCACAGTTCAAA
GATCACCCAACATTAAATGAAAGATATTTATTACTTCATCTGCTTGGTAGAGGTGGCTTTAGTGAAGTGT
ATAAGGCTTTTGACCTTTATGAACAAAGATATGCTGCTGTGAAGATACATCAGCTTAATAAAAGCTGGAG
AGATGAGAAGAAAGAAAACTACCACAAACATGCCTGCAGAGAGTATAGAATACACAAAGAACTGGATCAC
CCCAGAATAGTTAAACTCTATGATTATTTCTCCTTGGATACAGATACGTTTTGTACAGTGTTAGAATACT
GTGAAGGCAATGACTTGGATTTCTATCTGAAGCAACACAAGTTAATGTCAGAGAAAGAAGCTCGGTCTAT
TGTAATGCAGATTGTAAATGCACTAAGATATCTCAATGAGATCAAACCCCCTATTATACATTATGATCTT
AAGCCAGGAAACATCCTACTGGTAGATGGAACAGCATGTGGTGAAATCAAAATCACTGATTTTGGTCTGT
CCAAGATTATGGATGATGATAGCTATGGTGTAGATGGAATGGATCTAACTTCCCAGGGGGCAGGCACTTA
CTGGTATTTACCTCCTGAGTGTTTTGTAGTTGGAAAAGAGCCACCAAAGATTTCCAACAAGGTTGATGTA
TGGTCGGTTGGAGTCATCTTCTTTCAGTGTCTTTATGGTAGAAAGCCATTTGGTCACAATCAATCTCAAC
AAGACATTCTTCAAGAAAATACAATATTAAAAGCCACAGAAGTCCAGTTCCCTGTAAAACCGGTTGTAAG
CAGTGAAGCCAAGGCATTTATAAGACGCTGTTTGGCATATCGAAAAGAAGATCGATTTGATGTGCACCAG
CTGGCAAATGACCCATACCTTCTCCCACACATGAGAAGATCAAATTCTTCAGGAAACCTACACATGGCTG
GGCTGACAGCATCCCCTACACCCCCTTCTTCAAGCATAATTACTTACTGCCCAACTTTCTTGTACAAAGT
GGTTGATATCGGTAAGCCTATCCCTAACCCTCTCCTCGGTCTCGATTCTACGTAGTAATGAACTAGTACC
GGTTAAGTCGACAATCAACGCGTTAAGTCGACAATCAACCTCTGGATTACAAAATTTGTGAAAGATTGAC
TGGTATTCTTAACTATGTTGCTCCTTTTACGCTATGTGGATACGCTGCTTTAATGCCTTTGTATCATGCT
ATTGCTTCCCGTATGGCTTTCATTTTCTCCTCCTTGTATAAATCCTGGTTGCTGTCTCTTTATGAGGAGT
TGTGGCCCGTTGTCAGGCAACGTGGCGTGGTGTGCACTGTGTTTGCTGACGCAACCCCCACTGGTTGGGG
CATTGCCACCACCTGTCAGCTCCTTTCCGGGACTTTCGCTTTCCCCCTCCCTATTGCCACGGCGGAACTC
ATCGCCGCCTGCCTTGCCCGCTGCTGGACAGGGGCTCGGCTGTTGGGCACTGACAATTCCGTGGTGTTGT
CGGGGAAATCATCGTCCTTTCCTTGGCTGCTCGCCTGTGTTGCCACCTGGATTCTGCGCGGGACGTCCTT
CTGCTACGTCCCTTCGGCCCTCAATCCAGCGGACCTTCCTTCCCGCGGCCTGCTGCCGGCTCTGCGGCCT
CTTCCGCGTCTTCGCCTTCGCCCTCAGACGAGTCGGATCTCCCTTTGGGCCGCCTCCCCGCGTCGACTTT
AAGACCAATGACTTACAAGGCAGCTGTAGATCTTAGCCACTTTTTAAAAGAAAAGGGGGGACTGGAAGGG
CTAATTCACTCCCAACGAAGACAAGATCTGCTTTTTGCTTGTACTGGGTCTCTCTGGTTAGACCAGATCT
GAGCCTGGGAGCTCTCTGGCTAACTAGGGAACCCACTGCTTAAGCCTCAATAAAGCTTGCCTTGAGTGCT
TCAAGTAGTGTGTGCCCGTCTGTTGTGTGACTCTGGTAACTAGAGATCCCTCAGACCCTTTTAGTCAGTG
TGGAAAATCTCTAGCAGTACGTATAGTAGTTCATGTCATCTTATTATTCAGTATTTATAACTTGCAAAGA
AATGAATATCAGAGAGTGAGAGGAACTTGTTTATTGCAGCTTATAATGGTTACAAATAAAGCAATAGCAT
CACAAATTTCACAAATAAAGCATTTTTTTCACTGCATTCTAGTTGTGGTTTGTCCAAACTCATCAATGTA
TCTTATCATGTCTGGCTCTAGCTATCCCGCCCCTAACTCCGCCCATCCCGCCCCTAACTCCGCCCAGTTC
CGCCCATTCTCCGCCCCATGGCTGACTAATTTTTTTTATTTATGCAGAGGCCGAGGCCGCCTCGGCCTCT
GAGCTATTCCAGAAGTAGTGAGGAGGCTTTTTTGGAGGCCTAGGGACGTACCCAATTCGCCCTATAGTGA
GTCGTATTACGCGCGCTCACTGGCCGTCGTTTTACAACGTCGTGACTGGGAAAACCCTGGCGTTACCCAA
CTTAATCGCCTTGCAGCACATCCCCCTTTCGCCAGCTGGCGTAATAGCGAAGAGGCCCGCACCGATCGCC
CTTCCCAACAGTTGCGCAGCCTGAATGGCGAATGGG
[124 nt withheld, positions 5217-5340]
C
[91 nt withheld, positions 5342-5432]
A
[49 nt withheld, positions 5434-5482]
CCTTTGACGTTGGAGTCCACGTTCTTT
[37 nt withheld, positions 5510-5546]
ACCCTATCTCGGTCTATTCTTTTGATTTATAAGGGATTTTGCCGATTTCGGCCTATTGGTTAAAAAATGA
GCTGATTTAACAAAAATTTAACGCGAATTTTAACAAAATATTAACGCTTACAATTTAGGTGGCACTTTTC
GGGGAAATGTGCGCGGAACCCCTATTTGTTTATTTTTCTAAATACATTCAAATATGTATCCGCTCATGAG
ACAATAACCCTGATAAATGCTTCAATAATATTGAAAAAGGAAGAGTATGAGTATTCAACATTTCCGTGTC
GCCCTTATTCCCTTTTTTGCGGCATTTTGCCTTCCTGTTTTTGCTCACCCAGAAACGCTGGTGAAAGTAA
AAGATGCTGAAGATCAGTTGGGTGCACGAGTGGGTTACATCGAACTGGATCTCAACAGCGGTAAGATCCT
TGAGAGTTTTCGCCCCGAAGAACGTTTTCCAATGATGAGCACTTTTAAAGTTCTGCTATGTGGCGCGGTA
TTATCCCGTATTGACGCCGGGCAAGAGCAACTCGGTCGCCGCATACACTATTCTCAGAATGACTTGGTTG
AGTACTCACCAGTCACAGAAAAGCATCTTACGGATGGCATGACAGTAAGAGAATTATGCAGTGCTGCCAT
AACCATGAGTGATAACACTGCGGCCAACTTACTTCTGACAACGATCGGAGGACCGAAGGAGCTAACCGCT
TTTTTGCACAACATGGGGGATCATGTAACTCGCCTTGATCGTTGGGAACCGGAGCTGAATGAAGCCATAC
CAAACGACGAGCGTGACACCACGATGCCTGTAGCAATGGCAACAACGTTGCGCAAACTATTAACTGGCGA
ACTACTTACTCTAGCTTCCCGGCAACAATTAATAGACTGGATGGAGGCGGATAAAGTTGCAGGACCACTT
CTGCGCTCGGCCCTTCCGGCTGGCTGGTTTATTGCTGATAAATCTGGAGCCGGTGAGCGTGGGTCTCGCG
GTATCATTGCAGCACTGGGGCCAGATGGTAAGCCCTCCCGTATCGTAGTTATCTACACGACGGGGAGTCA
GGCAACTATGGATGAACGAAATAGACAGATCGCTGAGATAGGTGCCTCACTGATTAAGCATTGGTAACTG
TCAGACCAAGTTTACTCATATATACTTTAGATTGATTTAAAACTTCATTTTTAATTTAAAAGGATCTAGG
TGAAGATCCTTTTTGATAATCTCATGACCAAAATCCCTTAACGTGAGTTTTCGTTCCACTGAGCGTCAGA
CCCCGTAGAAAAGATCAAAGGATCTTCTTGAGATCCTTTTTTTCTGCGCGTAATCTGCTGCTTGCAAACA
AAAAAACCACCGCTACCAGCGGTGGTTTGTTTGCCGGATCAAGAGCTACCAACTCTTTTTCCGAAGGTAA
CTGGCTTCAGCAGAGCGCAGATACCAAATACTGTTCTTCTAGTGTAGCCGTAGTTAGGCCACCACTTCAA
GAACTCTGTAGCACCGCCTACATACCTCGCTCTGCTAATCCTGTTACCAGTGGCTGCTGCCAGTGGCGAT
AAGTCGTGTCTTACCGGGTTGGACTCAAGACGATAGTTACCGGATAAGGCGCAGCGGTCGGGCTGAACGG
GGGGTTCGTGCACACAGCCCAGCTTGGAGCGAACGACCTACACCGAACTGAGATACCTACAGCGTGAGCT
ATGAGAAAGCGCCACGCTTCCCGAAGGGAGAAAGGCGGACAGGTATCCGGTAAGCGGCAGGGTCGGAACA
GGAGAGCGCACGAGGGAGCTTCCAGGGGGAAACGCCTGGTATCTTTATAGTCCTGTCGGGTTTCGCCACC
TCTGACTTGAGCGTCGATTTTTGTGATGCTCGTCAGGGGGGCGGAGCCTATGGAAAAACGCCAGCAACGC
GGCCTTTTTACGGTTCCTGGCCTTTTGCTGGCCTTTTGCTCACATGTTCTTTCCTGCGTTATCCCCTGAT
TCTGTGGATAACCGTATTACCGCCTTTGAGTGAGCTGATACCGCTCGCCGCAGCCGAACGACCGAGCGCA
GCGAGTCAGTGAGCGAGGAAGCGGAAGAGCGCCCAATACGCAAACCGCCTCTCCCCGCGCGTTGGCCGAT
TCATTAATGCAGCTGGCACGACAGGTTTCCCGACTGGAAAGCGGGCAGTGAGCGCAACGCAATTAATGTG
AGTTAGCTCACTCATTAGGCACCCCAGGCTTTACACTTTATGCTTCCGGCTCGTATGTTGTGTGGAATTG
TGAGCGGATAACAATTTCACACAGGAAACAGCTATGACCATGATTACGCCAAGCGCGCAATTAACCCTCA
CTAAAGGGAACAAAAGCTGGAGCTGCAAGCTTAATGTAGTCTTATGCAATACTCTTGTAGTCTTGCAACA
TGGTAACGATGAGTTAGCAACATGCCTTACAAGGAGAGAAAAAGCACCGTGCATGCCGATTGGTGGAAGT
AAGGTGGTACGATCGTGCCTTATTAGGAAGGCAACAGACGGGTCTGACATGGATTGGACGAACCACTGAA
TTGCCGCATTGCAGAGATATTGTATTTAAGTGCCTAGCTCGATACATAAACGGGTCTCTCTGGTTAGACC
AGATCTGAGCCTGGGAGCTCTCTGGCTAACTAGGGAACCCACTGCTTAAGCCTCAATAAAGCTTGCCTTG
AGTGCTTCAAGTAGTGTGTGCCCGTCTGTTGTGTGACTCTGGTAACTAGAGATCCCTCAGACCCTTTTAG
TCAGTGTGGAAAATCTCTAGCAGTGGCGCCCGAACAGGGACTTGAAAGCGAAAGGGAAACCAGAGGAGCT
CTCTCGACGCAGGACTCGGCTTGCTGAAGCGCGCACGGCAAGAGGCGAGGGGCGGCGACTGGTGAGTACG
CCAAAAATTTTGACTAGCGGAGGCTAGAAGGAGAGAGATGGGTGCGAGAGCGTCAGTATTAAGCGGGGGA
GAATTAGATCGCGATGGGAAAAAATTCGGTTAAGGCCAGGGGGAAAGAAAAAATATAAATTAAAACATAT
AGTATGGGCAAGCAGGGAGCTAGAACGATTCGCAGTTAATCCTGGCCTGTTAGAAACATCAGAAGGCTGT
AGACAAATACTGGGACAGCTACAACCATCCCTTCAGACAGGATCAGAAGAACTTAGATCATTATATAATA
CAGTAGCAACCCTCTATTGTGTGCATCAAAGGATAGAGATAAAAGACACCAAGGAAGCTTTAGACAAGAT
AGAGGAAGAGCAAAACAAAAGTAAGACCACCGCACAGCAAGCGGCCGCTGATCTTCAGACCTGGAGGAGG
AGATATGAGGGACAATTGGAGAAGTGAATTATATAAATATAAAGTAGTAAAAATTGAACCATTAGGAGTA
GCACCCACCAAGGCAAAGAGAAGAGTGGTGCAGAGAGAAAAAAGAGCAGTGGGAATAGGAGCTTTGTTCC
TTGGGTTCTTGGGAGCAGCAGGAAGCACTATGGGCGCAGCGTCAATGACGCTGACGGTACAGGCCAGACA
ATTATTGTCTGGTATAGTGCAGCAGCAGAACAATTTGCTGAGGGCTATTGAGGCGCAACAGCATCTGTTG
CAACTCACAGTCTGGGGCATCAAGCAGCTCCAGGCAAGAATCCTGGCTGTGGAAAGATACCTAAAGGATC
AACAGCTCCTGGGGATTTGGGGTTGCTCTGGAAAACTCATTTGCACCACTGCTGTGCCTTGGAATGCTAG
TTGGAGTAATAAATCTCTGGAACAGATTTGGAATCACACGACCTGGATGGAGTGGGACAGAGAAATTAAC
AATTACACAAGCTTAATACACTCCTTAATTGAAGAATCGCAAAACCAGCAAGAAAAGAATGAACAAGAAT
TATTGGAATTAGATAAATGGGCAAGTTTGTGGAATTGGTTTAACATAACAAATTGGCTGTGGTATATAAA
ATTATTCATAATGATAGTAGGAGGCTTGGTAGGTTTAAGAATAGTTTTTGCTGTACTTTCTATAGTGAAT
AGAGTTAGGCAGGGATATTCACCATTATCGTTTCAGACCCACCTCCCAACCCCGAGGGGACCCATGCATT
GCATCTCAATTAGTCAGCAACCAGGTGTGGAAAGTCCCCAGGCTCCCCAGCAGGCAGAAGTATGCAAAGC
ATGCGTCTCAATTAGTCAGCAACCATAGTCCCGCCCCTAACTCCGCCCATCCCGCCCCTAACTCCGCCCA
GTTCCGCCCATTCTCCGCCCCATGGCTGACTAATTTTTTTTATTTATGCAGAGGCCGAGGCCGCCTCGGC
CTCTGAGCTATTCCAGAAGTAGTGAGGAGGCTTTTTTGGAGGCCTAGGCTTTTGCAAAAAGCTTTCTAGA
GGTACCACCGGAGCTTACCATGACCGAGTACAAGCCCACGGTGCGCCTCGCCACCCGCGACGACGTCCCC
AGGGCCGTACGCACCCTCGCCGCCGCGTTCGCCGACTACCCCGCCACGCGCCACACCGTCGATCCGGACC
GCCACATCGAGCGGGTCACCGAGCTGCAAGAACTCTTCCTCACGCGCGTCGGGCTCGACATCGGCAAGGT
GTGGGTCGCGGACGACGGCGCCGCCGTGGCGGTCTGGACCACGCCGGAGAGCGTCGAAGCGGGGGCGGTG
TTCGCCGAGATCGGCCCGCGCATGGCCGAGTTGAGCGGTTCCCGGCTGGCCGCGCAGCAACAGATGGAAG
GCCTCCTGGCGCCGCACCGGCCCAAGGAGCCCGCGTGGTTCCTGGCCACCGTCGGCGTCTCGCCCGACCA
CCAGGGCAAGGGTCTGGGCAGCGCCGTCGTGCTCCCCGGAGTGGAGGCGGCCGAGCGCGCCGGGGTGCCC
GCCTTCCTGGAGACCTCCGCGCCCCGCAACCTCCCCTTCTACGAGCGGCTCGGCTTCACCGTCACCGCCG
ACGTCGAGGTGCCCGAAGGACCGCGCACCTGGTGCATGACCCGCAAGCCCGGTGCCAGTTAACGAATTCT
AGATCTTGAGACAAATGGCAGTATTCATCCACAATTTTAAAAGAAAAGGGGGGATTGGGGGGTACAGTGC
AGGGGAAAGAATAGTAGACATAATAGCAACAGACATACAAACTAAAGAATTACAAAAACAAATTACAAAA
ATTCAAAATTTTCGGGTTTATTACAGGGACAGCAGAGATCCACTTTGGCGCC
