Features (pLannotate 1.2.2; 34 found; start..end, strand, type, name):
     25..91      +  CDS            small t antigen (fragment): SV40 (simian virus 40) small t antigen
     98..1276    +  promoter       EF-1α promoter: strong constitutive promoter for human elongation factor EF-1α
   1297..1314    +  protein_bind   attB1 (fragment): mutant version of attB; core recombination site for the Gateway® BP reaction BP Clonase™
   1320..3617    +  CDS            TLK1: TLK1_HUMAN - Also known as KIAA0137. Experimental evidence at protein level: Swiss-Prot protein existence level 1. Rapidly and transiently inhibited by phosphorylation following the generation of DNA double-stranded breaks during S-phase. This is cell cycle checkpoint and ATM-pathway dependent and appears to regulate processes involved in chromatin assembly. Isoform 3 phosphorylates and enhances the stability of the t-SNARE SNAP23, augmenting its assembly with syntaxin. Isoform 3 protects the cells from the ionizing radiation by facilitating the repair of DSBs. In vitro, phosphorylates histone
   3620..3643    -  protein_bind   attB2: mutant version of attB; recombination site for the Gateway® BP reaction BP Clonase™
   3651..3692    +  CDS            V5 tag: epitope tag from simian virus 5
   3708..3761    +  promoter       U6 promoter (fragment): RNA polymerase III promoter for human U6 snRNA
   3803..4391    +  misc_feature   WPRE: woodchuck hepatitis virus posttranscriptional regulatory element
   4442..4461    +  misc_feature   cPPT/CTS (fragment): central polypurine tract and central termination sequence of HIV-1
   4463..4696    +  LTR            3' LTR (ΔU3): self-inactivating 3' long terminal repeat (LTR) from HIV-1
   4774..4895    +  polyA_signal   SV40 poly(A) signal: SV40 polyadenylation signal
   4935..5070    +  rep_origin     SV40 ori: SV40 origin of replication
   5091..5109    -  promoter       T7 promoter: promoter for bacteriophage T7 RNA polymerase
   5117..5272    +  CDS            lacZα (fragment): LacZα fragment of β-galactosidase; lacZ fragment
   5277..5705    +  rep_origin     f1 ori (sequence partly withheld): f1 bacteriophage origin of replication; arrow indicates direction of (+) strand synthesis
   5758..5862    +  promoter       AmpR promoter: bla
   5863..6723    +  CDS            AmpR: β-lactamase; bla; confers resistance to ampicillin, carbenicillin, and related antibiotics
   6894..7482    +  rep_origin     ori: high-copy-number ColE1/pMB1/pBR322/pUC origin of replication
   7665..7757    +  CDS            lacI (fragment): lac repressor; lacI; The lac repressor binds to the lac operator to inhibit transcription in E. coli. This inhibition can be relieved by adding lactose or isopropyl-β-D-thiogalactopyranoside (IPTG).
   7770..7791    +  protein_bind   CAP binding site: CAP binding activates transcription in the presence of cAMP. E. coli catabolite activator protein
   7806..7836    +  promoter       lac promoter: promoter for the E. coli lac operon
   7840..7862    +  protein_bind   lac operator (fragment): The lac repressor binds to the lac operator to inhibit transcription in E. coli. This inhibition can be relieved by adding lactose or isopropyl-β-D-thiogalactopyranoside (IPTG). lac repressor encoded by lacI
   7905..7923    +  promoter       T3 promoter: promoter for bacteriophage T3 RNA polymerase
   7951..8177    +  promoter       RSV promoter: Rous sarcoma virus enhancer/promoter
   8178..8358    +  LTR            5' LTR (truncated): truncated 5' long terminal repeat (LTR) from HIV-1
   8405..8530    +  misc_feature   HIV-1 Ψ: packaging signal of human immunodeficiency virus type 1
   8514..8877    +  CDS            HIV-1 gag (fragment): gag protein from human immunodeficiency virus 1; gag
   9023..9256    +  misc_feature   RRE: The Rev response element (RRE) of HIV-1 allows for Rev-dependent mRNA export from the nucleus to the cytoplasm.
   9633..9659    +  CDS            Rev (fragment): human immunodeficiency virus 1 (HIV-1) Rev protein; rev; enhances nuclear export of unspliced and incompletely spliced viral mRNAs
   9666..9689    +  promoter       SV40 promoter (fragment): SV40 early promoter
   9690..9761    +  promoter       SV40 promoter (fragment): SV40 enhancer and early promoter
   9785..9920    +  rep_origin     SV40 ori: SV40 origin of replication
   9966..10562   +  CDS            PuroR (fragment): puromycin N-acetyltransferase; pac from Streptomyces; confers resistance to puromycin
  10611..10728   +  misc_feature   cPPT/CTS: central polypurine tract and central termination sequence of HIV-1
>Addgene plasmid #98378 | TLK1_pLX307 | addgene full sequence | sequence record 190420 | Addgene NGS Result
GGCTCGAGGCCTGCAGGTGCAAAGATGGATAAAGTTTTAAACAGAGAGGAATCTTTGCAGCTAATGGACC
TTCTAGGTCTTGAAAGGAGTGGGAATTGGCTCCGGTGCCCGTCAGTGGGCAGAGCGCACATCGCCCACAG
TCCCCGAGAAGTTGGGGGGAGGGGTCGGCAATTGAACCGGTGCCTAGAGAAGGTGGCGCGGGGTAAACTG
GGAAAGTGATGTCGTGTACTGGCTCCGCCTTTTTCCCGAGGGTGGGGGAGAACCGTATATAAGTGCAGTA
GTCGCCGTGAACGTTCTTTTTCGCAACGGGTTTGCCGCCAGAACACAGGTAAGTGCCGTGTGTGGTTCCC
GCGGGCCTGGCCTCTTTACGGGTTATGGCCCTTGCGTGCCTTGAATTACTTCCACCTGGCTGCAGTACGT
GATTCTTGATCCCGAGCTTCGGGTTGGAAGTGGGTGGGAGAGTTCGAGGCCTTGCGCTTAAGGAGCCCCT
TCGCCTCGTGCTTGAGTTGAGGCCTGGCCTGGGCGCTGGGGCCGCCGCGTGCGAATCTGGTGGCACCTTC
GCGCCTGTCTCGCTGCTTTCGATAAGTCTCTAGCCATTTAAAATTTTTGATGACCTGCTGCGACGCTTTT
TTTCTGGCAAGATAGTCTTGTAAATGCGGGCCAAGATCTGCACACTGGTATTTCGGTTTTTGGGGCCGCG
GGCGGCGACGGGGCCCGTGCGTCCCAGCGCACATGTTCGGCGAGGCGGGGCCTGCGAGCGCGGCCACCGA
GAATCGGACGGGGGTAGTCTCAAGCTGGCCGGCCTGCTCTGGTGCCTGGCCTCGCGCCGCCGTGTATCGC
CCCGCCCTGGGCGGCAAGGCTGGCCCGGTCGGCACCAGTTGCGTGAGCGGAAAGATGGCCGCTTCCCGGC
CCTGCTGCAGGGAGCTCAAAATGGAGGACGCGGCGCTCGGGAGAGCGGGCGGGTGAGTCACCCACACAAA
GGAAAAGGGCCTTTCCGTCCTCAGCCGTCGCTTCATGTGACTCCACGGAGTACCGGGCGCCGTCCAGGCA
CCTCGATTAGTTCTCGAGCTTTTGGAGTACGTCGTCTTTAGGTTGGGGGGAGGGGTTTTATGCGATGGAG
TTTCCCCACACTGAGTGGGTGGAGACTGAAGTTAGGCCAGCTTGGCACTTGATGTAATTCTCCTTGGAAT
TTGCCCTTTTTGAGTTTGGATCTTGGTTCATTCTCAAGCCTCAGACAGTGGTTCAAAGTTTTTTTCTTCC
ATTTCAGGTGTCGTGAGGCTAGCATCGATTGATCAACAAGTTTGTACAAAAAAGTTGGCATGAGTGTCCA
AAGTAGCAGTGGAAGTTTGGAGGGGCCGCCATCTTGGTCCCAGCTCTCCACGTCTCCAACCCCGGGCTCG
GCGGCGGCGGCCAGGTCCCTGCTGAATCACACGCCGCCATCCGGGAGGCCCAGGGAAGGTGCAATGGATG
AGCTTCATAGTCTGGATCCAAGAAGGCAAGAGTTATTGGAAGCTAGATTTACTGGAGTTGCAAGTGGGAG
CACTGGAAGTACGGGCAGTTGCAGTGTTGGAGCTAAAGCCTCAACAAATAACGAAAGCTCTAATCACAGT
TTTGGAAGCTTGGGATCTTTAAGTGACAAAGAATCAGAGACACCGGAGAAGAAACAATCGGAATCATCCA
GGGGAAGAAAGAGAAAAGCAGAAAACCAGAATGAAAGTAGTCAGGGAAAAAGTATTGGGGGACGTGGCCA
CAAAATTAGCGACTATTTTGAATACCAGGGTGGAAATGGCTCAAGTCCAGTAAGAGGCATACCTCCTGCA
ATCCGTTCTCCTCAAAATTCACATTCACATTCCACTCCTTCCTCATCTGTTCGACCGAATAGCCCTTCTC
CTACTGCATTAGCATTTGGGGACCACCCTATTGTACAACCAAAGCAATTATCCTTTAAAATTATTCAGAC
TGATCTCACAATGCTGAAATTAGCAGCATTAGAAAGTAATAAAATCCAGGACCTGGAAAAGAAGGAGGGA
CGTATAGATGATTTGCTCAGGGCTAACTGTGATCTCAGACGGCAAATAGATGAACAACAAAAATTACTTG
AAAAATACAAAGAACGATTAAATAAGTGCATATCAATGAGCAAGAAACTTCTTATTGAAAAGAGTACACA
AGAAAAGCTGTCAAGCAGAGAGAAGAGTATGCAAGATCGATTACGCCTTGGGCACTTTACAACAGTTAGA
CATGGCGCTTCATTTACTGAACAATGGACAGATGGTTTTGCATTTCAGAATCTTGTGAAGCAACAAGAAT
GGGTGAATCAGCAAAGGGAAGATATTGAAAGGCAAAGGAAACTTCTAGCCAAACGCAAACCTCCCACAGC
TAATAATTCTCAGGCACCCTCTACCAATTCTGAACCAAAACAAAGGAAAAACAAAGCAGTCAATGGAGCA
GAGAATGATCCCTTTGTTAGACCAAATTTACCACAACTGTTGACTTTGGCAGAATATCATGAACAGGAAG
AAATTTTCAAACTTAGACTAGGACATCTCAAAAAGGAAGAGGCAGAAATCCAGGCAGAACTTGAACGTTT
GGAAAGAGTCAGAAATCTTCACATACGTGAGCTGAAAAGAATAAACAATGAAGATAATTCACAGTTCAAA
GATCACCCAACATTAAATGAAAGATATTTATTACTTCATCTGCTTGGTAGAGGTGGCTTTAGTGAAGTGT
ATAAGGCTTTTGACCTTTATGAACAAAGATATGCTGCTGTGAAGATACATCAGCTTAATAAAAGCTGGAG
AGATGAGAAGAAAGAAAACTACCACAAACATGCCTGCAGAGAGTATAGAATACACAAAGAACTGGATCAC
CCCAGAATAGTTAAACTCTATGATTATTTCTCCTTGGATACAGATACGTTTTGTACAGTGTTAGAATACT
GTGAAGGCAATGACTTGGATTTCTATCTGAAGCAACACAAGTTAATGTCAGAGAAAGAAGCTCGGTCTAT
TGTAATGCAGATTGTAAATGCACTAAGATATCTCAATGAGATCAAACCCCCTATTATACATTATGATCTT
AAGCCAGGAAACATCCTACTGGTAGATGGAACAGCATGTGGTGAAATCAAAATCACTGATTTTGGTCTGT
CCAAGATTATGGATGATGATAGCTATGGTGTAGATGGAATGGATCTAACTTCCCAGGGGGCAGGCACTTA
CTGGTATTTACCTCCTGAGTGTTTTGTAGTTGGAAAAGAGCCACCAAAGATTTCCAACAAGGTTGATGTA
TGGTCGGTTGGAGTCATCTTCTTTCAGTGTCTTTATGGTAGAAAGCCATTTGGTCACAATCAATCTCAAC
AAGACATTCTTCAAGAAAATACAATATTAAAAGCCACAGAAGTCCAGTTCCCTGTAAAACCGGTTGTAAG
CAGTGAAGCCAAGGCATTTATAAGACGCTGTTTGGCATATCGAAAAGAAGATCGATTTGATGTGCACCAG
CTGGCAAATGACCCATACCTTCTCCCACACATGAGAAGATCAAATTCTTCAGGAAACCTACACATGGCTG
GGCTGACAGCATCCCCTACACCCCCTTCTTCAAGCATAATTACTTACTGCCCAACTTTCTTGTACAAAGT
GGTTGATATCGGTAAGCCTATCCCTAACCCTCTCCTCGGTCTCGATTCTACGTAGTAATGAACTAGTCCG
TAACTTGAAAGTATTTCGATTTCTTGGCTTTATATATCTTGTGGAAAGGACGAACATAAGTTTACCCGAG
AACGCGGACGCGTTAAGTCGACAATCAACCTCTGGATTACAAAATTTGTGAAAGATTGACTGGTATTCTT
AACTATGTTGCTCCTTTTACGCTATGTGGATACGCTGCTTTAATGCCTTTGTATCATGCTATTGCTTCCC
GTATGGCTTTCATTTTCTCCTCCTTGTATAAATCCTGGTTGCTGTCTCTTTATGAGGAGTTGTGGCCCGT
TGTCAGGCAACGTGGCGTGGTGTGCACTGTGTTTGCTGACGCAACCCCCACTGGTTGGGGCATTGCCACC
ACCTGTCAGCTCCTTTCCGGGACTTTCGCTTTCCCCCTCCCTATTGCCACGGCGGAACTCATCGCCGCCT
GCCTTGCCCGCTGCTGGACAGGGGCTCGGCTGTTGGGCACTGACAATTCCGTGGTGTTGTCGGGGAAATC
ATCGTCCTTTCCTTGGCTGCTCGCCTGTGTTGCCACCTGGATTCTGCGCGGGACGTCCTTCTGCTACGTC
CCTTCGGCCCTCAATCCAGCGGACCTTCCTTCCCGCGGCCTGCTGCCGGCTCTGCGGCCTCTTCCGCGTC
TTCGCCTTCGCCCTCAGACGAGTCGGATCTCCCTTTGGGCCGCCTCCCCGCGTCGACTTTAAGACCAATG
ACTTACAAGGCAGCTGTAGATCTTAGCCACTTTTTAAAAGAAAAGGGGGGACTGGAAGGGCTAATTCACT
CCCAACGAAGACAAGATCTGCTTTTTGCTTGTACTGGGTCTCTCTGGTTAGACCAGATCTGAGCCTGGGA
GCTCTCTGGCTAACTAGGGAACCCACTGCTTAAGCCTCAATAAAGCTTGCCTTGAGTGCTTCAAGTAGTG
TGTGCCCGTCTGTTGTGTGACTCTGGTAACTAGAGATCCCTCAGACCCTTTTAGTCAGTGTGGAAAATCT
CTAGCAGTACGTATAGTAGTTCATGTCATCTTATTATTCAGTATTTATAACTTGCAAAGAAATGAATATC
AGAGAGTGAGAGGAACTTGTTTATTGCAGCTTATAATGGTTACAAATAAAGCAATAGCATCACAAATTTC
ACAAATAAAGCATTTTTTTCACTGCATTCTAGTTGTGGTTTGTCCAAACTCATCAATGTATCTTATCATG
TCTGGCTCTAGCTATCCCGCCCCTAACTCCGCCCATCCCGCCCCTAACTCCGCCCAGTTCCGCCCATTCT
CCGCCCCATGGCTGACTAATTTTTTTTATTTATGCAGAGGCCGAGGCCGCCTCGGCCTCTGAGCTATTCC
AGAAGTAGTGAGGAGGCTTTTTTGGAGGCCTAGGGACGTACCCAATTCGCCCTATAGTGAGTCGTATTAC
GCGCGCTCACTGGCCGTCGTTTTACAACGTCGTGACTGGGAAAACCCTGGCGTTACCCAACTTAATCGCC
TTGCAGCACATCCCCCTTTCGCCAGCTGGCGTAATAGCGAAGAGGCCCGCACCGATCGCCCTTCCCAACA
GTTGCGCAGCCTGAATGGCGAATGGG
[124 nt withheld, positions 5277-5400]
C
[91 nt withheld, positions 5402-5492]
A
[49 nt withheld, positions 5494-5542]
CCTTTGACGTTGGAGTCCACGTTCTTT
[37 nt withheld, positions 5570-5606]
ACCCTATCTCGGTCTATTCTTTTGATTTATAAGGGATTTTGCCGATTTCGGCCTATTGGTTAAAAAATGA
GCTGATTTAACAAAAATTTAACGCGAATTTTAACAAAATATTAACGCTTACAATTTAGGTGGCACTTTTC
GGGGAAATGTGCGCGGAACCCCTATTTGTTTATTTTTCTAAATACATTCAAATATGTATCCGCTCATGAG
ACAATAACCCTGATAAATGCTTCAATAATATTGAAAAAGGAAGAGTATGAGTATTCAACATTTCCGTGTC
GCCCTTATTCCCTTTTTTGCGGCATTTTGCCTTCCTGTTTTTGCTCACCCAGAAACGCTGGTGAAAGTAA
AAGATGCTGAAGATCAGTTGGGTGCACGAGTGGGTTACATCGAACTGGATCTCAACAGCGGTAAGATCCT
TGAGAGTTTTCGCCCCGAAGAACGTTTTCCAATGATGAGCACTTTTAAAGTTCTGCTATGTGGCGCGGTA
TTATCCCGTATTGACGCCGGGCAAGAGCAACTCGGTCGCCGCATACACTATTCTCAGAATGACTTGGTTG
AGTACTCACCAGTCACAGAAAAGCATCTTACGGATGGCATGACAGTAAGAGAATTATGCAGTGCTGCCAT
AACCATGAGTGATAACACTGCGGCCAACTTACTTCTGACAACGATCGGAGGACCGAAGGAGCTAACCGCT
TTTTTGCACAACATGGGGGATCATGTAACTCGCCTTGATCGTTGGGAACCGGAGCTGAATGAAGCCATAC
CAAACGACGAGCGTGACACCACGATGCCTGTAGCAATGGCAACAACGTTGCGCAAACTATTAACTGGCGA
ACTACTTACTCTAGCTTCCCGGCAACAATTAATAGACTGGATGGAGGCGGATAAAGTTGCAGGACCACTT
CTGCGCTCGGCCCTTCCGGCTGGCTGGTTTATTGCTGATAAATCTGGAGCCGGTGAGCGTGGGTCTCGCG
GTATCATTGCAGCACTGGGGCCAGATGGTAAGCCCTCCCGTATCGTAGTTATCTACACGACGGGGAGTCA
GGCAACTATGGATGAACGAAATAGACAGATCGCTGAGATAGGTGCCTCACTGATTAAGCATTGGTAACTG
TCAGACCAAGTTTACTCATATATACTTTAGATTGATTTAAAACTTCATTTTTAATTTAAAAGGATCTAGG
TGAAGATCCTTTTTGATAATCTCATGACCAAAATCCCTTAACGTGAGTTTTCGTTCCACTGAGCGTCAGA
CCCCGTAGAAAAGATCAAAGGATCTTCTTGAGATCCTTTTTTTCTGCGCGTAATCTGCTGCTTGCAAACA
AAAAAACCACCGCTACCAGCGGTGGTTTGTTTGCCGGATCAAGAGCTACCAACTCTTTTTCCGAAGGTAA
CTGGCTTCAGCAGAGCGCAGATACCAAATACTGTTCTTCTAGTGTAGCCGTAGTTAGGCCACCACTTCAA
GAACTCTGTAGCACCGCCTACATACCTCGCTCTGCTAATCCTGTTACCAGTGGCTGCTGCCAGTGGCGAT
AAGTCGTGTCTTACCGGGTTGGACTCAAGACGATAGTTACCGGATAAGGCGCAGCGGTCGGGCTGAACGG
GGGGTTCGTGCACACAGCCCAGCTTGGAGCGAACGACCTACACCGAACTGAGATACCTACAGCGTGAGCT
ATGAGAAAGCGCCACGCTTCCCGAAGGGAGAAAGGCGGACAGGTATCCGGTAAGCGGCAGGGTCGGAACA
GGAGAGCGCACGAGGGAGCTTCCAGGGGGAAACGCCTGGTATCTTTATAGTCCTGTCGGGTTTCGCCACC
TCTGACTTGAGCGTCGATTTTTGTGATGCTCGTCAGGGGGGCGGAGCCTATGGAAAAACGCCAGCAACGC
GGCCTTTTTACGGTTCCTGGCCTTTTGCTGGCCTTTTGCTCACATGTTCTTTCCTGCGTTATCCCCTGAT
TCTGTGGATAACCGTATTACCGCCTTTGAGTGAGCTGATACCGCTCGCCGCAGCCGAACGACCGAGCGCA
GCGAGTCAGTGAGCGAGGAAGCGGAAGAGCGCCCAATACGCAAACCGCCTCTCCCCGCGCGTTGGCCGAT
TCATTAATGCAGCTGGCACGACAGGTTTCCCGACTGGAAAGCGGGCAGTGAGCGCAACGCAATTAATGTG
AGTTAGCTCACTCATTAGGCACCCCAGGCTTTACACTTTATGCTTCCGGCTCGTATGTTGTGTGGAATTG
TGAGCGGATAACAATTTCACACAGGAAACAGCTATGACCATGATTACGCCAAGCGCGCAATTAACCCTCA
CTAAAGGGAACAAAAGCTGGAGCTGCAAGCTTAATGTAGTCTTATGCAATACTCTTGTAGTCTTGCAACA
TGGTAACGATGAGTTAGCAACATGCCTTACAAGGAGAGAAAAAGCACCGTGCATGCCGATTGGTGGAAGT
AAGGTGGTACGATCGTGCCTTATTAGGAAGGCAACAGACGGGTCTGACATGGATTGGACGAACCACTGAA
TTGCCGCATTGCAGAGATATTGTATTTAAGTGCCTAGCTCGATACATAAACGGGTCTCTCTGGTTAGACC
AGATCTGAGCCTGGGAGCTCTCTGGCTAACTAGGGAACCCACTGCTTAAGCCTCAATAAAGCTTGCCTTG
AGTGCTTCAAGTAGTGTGTGCCCGTCTGTTGTGTGACTCTGGTAACTAGAGATCCCTCAGACCCTTTTAG
TCAGTGTGGAAAATCTCTAGCAGTGGCGCCCGAACAGGGACTTGAAAGCGAAAGGGAAACCAGAGGAGCT
CTCTCGACGCAGGACTCGGCTTGCTGAAGCGCGCACGGCAAGAGGCGAGGGGCGGCGACTGGTGAGTACG
CCAAAAATTTTGACTAGCGGAGGCTAGAAGGAGAGAGATGGGTGCGAGAGCGTCAGTATTAAGCGGGGGA
GAATTAGATCGCGATGGGAAAAAATTCGGTTAAGGCCAGGGGGAAAGAAAAAATATAAATTAAAACATAT
AGTATGGGCAAGCAGGGAGCTAGAACGATTCGCAGTTAATCCTGGCCTGTTAGAAACATCAGAAGGCTGT
AGACAAATACTGGGACAGCTACAACCATCCCTTCAGACAGGATCAGAAGAACTTAGATCATTATATAATA
CAGTAGCAACCCTCTATTGTGTGCATCAAAGGATAGAGATAAAAGACACCAAGGAAGCTTTAGACAAGAT
AGAGGAAGAGCAAAACAAAAGTAAGACCACCGCACAGCAAGCGGCCGCTGATCTTCAGACCTGGAGGAGG
AGATATGAGGGACAATTGGAGAAGTGAATTATATAAATATAAAGTAGTAAAAATTGAACCATTAGGAGTA
GCACCCACCAAGGCAAAGAGAAGAGTGGTGCAGAGAGAAAAAAGAGCAGTGGGAATAGGAGCTTTGTTCC
TTGGGTTCTTGGGAGCAGCAGGAAGCACTATGGGCGCAGCGTCAATGACGCTGACGGTACAGGCCAGACA
ATTATTGTCTGGTATAGTGCAGCAGCAGAACAATTTGCTGAGGGCTATTGAGGCGCAACAGCATCTGTTG
CAACTCACAGTCTGGGGCATCAAGCAGCTCCAGGCAAGAATCCTGGCTGTGGAAAGATACCTAAAGGATC
AACAGCTCCTGGGGATTTGGGGTTGCTCTGGAAAACTCATTTGCACCACTGCTGTGCCTTGGAATGCTAG
TTGGAGTAATAAATCTCTGGAACAGATTTGGAATCACACGACCTGGATGGAGTGGGACAGAGAAATTAAC
AATTACACAAGCTTAATACACTCCTTAATTGAAGAATCGCAAAACCAGCAAGAAAAGAATGAACAAGAAT
TATTGGAATTAGATAAATGGGCAAGTTTGTGGAATTGGTTTAACATAACAAATTGGCTGTGGTATATAAA
ATTATTCATAATGATAGTAGGAGGCTTGGTAGGTTTAAGAATAGTTTTTGCTGTACTTTCTATAGTGAAT
AGAGTTAGGCAGGGATATTCACCATTATCGTTTCAGACCCACCTCCCAACCCCGAGGGGACCCATGCATT
GCATCTCAATTAGTCAGCAACCAGGTGTGGAAAGTCCCCAGGCTCCCCAGCAGGCAGAAGTATGCAAAGC
ATGCGTCTCAATTAGTCAGCAACCATAGTCCCGCCCCTAACTCCGCCCATCCCGCCCCTAACTCCGCCCA
GTTCCGCCCATTCTCCGCCCCATGGCTGACTAATTTTTTTTATTTATGCAGAGGCCGAGGCCGCCTCGGC
CTCTGAGCTATTCCAGAAGTAGTGAGGAGGCTTTTTTGGAGGCCTAGGCTTTTGCAAAAAGCTTTCTAGA
GGTACCACCGGAGCTTACCATGACCGAGTACAAGCCCACGGTGCGCCTCGCCACCCGCGACGACGTCCCC
AGGGCCGTACGCACCCTCGCCGCCGCGTTCGCCGACTACCCCGCCACGCGCCACACCGTCGATCCGGACC
GCCACATCGAGCGGGTCACCGAGCTGCAAGAACTCTTCCTCACGCGCGTCGGGCTCGACATCGGCAAGGT
GTGGGTCGCGGACGACGGCGCCGCCGTGGCGGTCTGGACCACGCCGGAGAGCGTCGAAGCGGGGGCGGTG
TTCGCCGAGATCGGCCCGCGCATGGCCGAGTTGAGCGGTTCCCGGCTGGCCGCGCAGCAACAGATGGAAG
GCCTCCTGGCGCCGCACCGGCCCAAGGAGCCCGCGTGGTTCCTGGCCACCGTCGGCGTCTCGCCCGACCA
CCAGGGCAAGGGTCTGGGCAGCGCCGTCGTGCTCCCCGGAGTGGAGGCGGCCGAGCGCGCCGGGGTGCCC
GCCTTCCTGGAGACCTCCGCGCCCCGCAACCTCCCCTTCTACGAGCGGCTCGGCTTCACCGTCACCGCCG
ACGTCGAGGTGCCCGAAGGACCGCGCACCTGGTGCATGACCCGCAAGCCCGGTGCCAGTTAACGAATTCT
AGATCTTGAGACAAATGGCAGTATTCATCCACAATTTTAAAAGAAAAGGGGGGATTGGGGGGTACAGTGC
AGGGGAAAGAATAGTAGACATAATAGCAACAGACATACAAACTAAAGAATTACAAAAACAAATTACAAAA
ATTCAAAATTTTCGGGTTTATTACAGGGACAGCAGAGATCCACTTTGGCGCC
